Addgene plasmid #130070: pRDAX-136 C-Tag GFP[1] L32 GCNZipper mCherry
Purpose: PPI (BiFC/TriFC) assay vector
Depositing lab: Gary Lewin. Depositing organization: Max-Delbrueck-Centrum fuer Molekulare Medizin (MDC).
Backbone
  Vector backbone: custom built
  Vector type: Mammalian Expression
Growth in bacteria
  Bacterial resistance: Ampicillin, 100 μg/mL
  Growth temperature: 37°C
  Growth strain: DH5alpha
  Copy number: High Copy
Gene/Insert
  Gene/Insert name: GCN Zipper
  Species: M. musculus (mouse)
  Cloning method: Restriction Enzyme; 5′ cloning site unknown (unknown if destroyed); 3′ cloning site unknown (unknown if destroyed)
Terms and licenses: Academic/Nonprofit Terms; Industry Terms: Not Available to Industry
How to cite: pRDAX-136 C-Tag GFP[1] L32 GCNZipper mCherry was a gift from Gary Lewin (Addgene plasmid # 130070 ; http://n2t.net/addgene:130070 ; RRID:Addgene_130070)
