[The description below was written by a language model from this plasmid's Addgene catalogue record and pLannotate feature annotations shown in this document.]
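Description:
pRDAX-136 C-Tag GFP[1] L32 GCNZipper mCherry is a custom-built mammalian expression plasmid of about 6.2 kb, designed for protein–protein interaction assays based on bimolecular or trimolecular fluorescence complementation (BiFC/TriFC). It is maintained in E. coli as a high-copy plasmid through a ColE1/pUC-type origin and is selected with ampicillin via the β-lactamase gene and its native promoter.

Expression in mammalian cells is driven by the CMV immediate-early enhancer and promoter, followed by a chimeric β-globin/immunoglobulin intron that promotes efficient processing of the transcript. The first open reading frame contains a GCN zipper. The catalogue lists its species as mouse, but the feature annotation matches the segment to yeast GCN4, the source of the well-known leucine zipper dimerisation domain. Downstream lies a very short fragment annotated as EGFP-derived. Together with the name elements "C-Tag GFP[1]" and "L32", this suggests a small split-GFP piece fused to the C-terminus of the zipper through a linker, although the record does not define these terms explicitly. Such a fragment is non-fluorescent on its own and yields green signal only when interaction with a partner brings the complementary GFP portions together. A self-associating zipper would be a natural positive control, but the record does not state this use.

An EMCV IRES then allows translation of mCherry from the same transcript, giving a red marker of transfected, expressing cells that does not depend on complementation. The cassette ends with a second chimeric intron, a WPRE to enhance transcript stability and expression, and a bGH polyadenylation signal. Further downstream are a β-globin fragment with a rabbit β-globin poly(A) signal and a T3 promoter.
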