Features (pLannotate 1.2.2; 17 found; start..end, strand, type, name):
    155..532     +  enhancer       CMV enhancer: human cytomegalovirus immediate early enhancer
    534..733     +  promoter       CMV promoter: human cytomegalovirus (CMV) immediate early promoter
    872..1004    +  intron         chimeric intron: chimera between introns from human β-globin and immunoglobulin heavy chain genes
   1028..1168    +  CDS            GCN4 (fragment): GCN4_YEAST - Also known as AAS101 From Saccharomyces cerevisiae (strain ATCC 204508 / S288c) (Baker's yeast).
   1268..1321    +  CDS            (3-F)Tyr-EGFP (fragment): (3-F)Tyr-EGFP is a basic (constitutively fluorescent) green fluorescent protein published in 2004, derived from Aequorea victoria.
   1338..1924    +  misc_feature   IRES2: internal ribosome entry site (IRES) of the encephalomyocarditis virus (EMCV)
   1925..2632    +  CDS            mCherry: mCherry is a basic (constitutively fluorescent) red fluorescent protein published in 2004, derived from Discosoma sp.. It is reported to be a very rapidly-maturing monomer with low acid sensitivity.
   2681..2813    +  intron         chimeric intron: chimera between introns from human β-globin and immunoglobulin heavy chain genes
   2822..3410    +  misc_feature   WPRE: woodchuck hepatitis virus posttranscriptional regulatory element
   3414..3430    +  misc_feature   MCS (fragment): pUC18/19 multiple cloning site
   3443..3554    +  polyA_signal   bGH poly(A) signal: bovine growth hormone polyadenylation signal
   3650..3668    -  promoter       T3 promoter: promoter for bacteriophage T3 RNA polymerase
   3727..3801    +  CDS            HBB (fragment): HBB_PONPY - Experimental evidence at transcript level: Swiss-Prot protein existence level 2. Involved in oxygen transport from the lung to the various peripheral tissues. From Pongo pygmaeus (Bornean orangutan).
   3872..3927    +  polyA_signal   β-globin poly(A) signal: rabbit β-globin polyadenylation signal (Gil and Proudfoot, 1987)
   4306..4894    -  rep_origin     ori: high-copy-number ColE1/pMB1/pBR322/pUC origin of replication
   5065..5925    -  CDS            AmpR: β-lactamase; bla; confers resistance to ampicillin, carbenicillin, and related antibiotics
   5926..6030    -  promoter       AmpR promoter: bla
>Addgene plasmid #130070 | pRDAX-136 C-Tag GFP[1] L32 GCNZipper mCherry | addgene full sequence | sequence record 270700 | Addgene NGS Result
GCCTGCCTCCAGGCCTCAATATTGGCCATTAGCCATATTATTCATTGGTTATATAGCATAAATCAATATT
GGCTATTGGCCATTGCATACGTTGTATCTATATCATAATATGTACATTTATATTGGCTCATGTCCAATAT
GACCGCCATGTTGGCATTGATTATTGACTAGTTATTAATAGTAATCAATTACGGGGTCATTAGTTCATAG
CCCATATATGGAGTTCCGCGTTACATAACTTACGGTAAATGGCCCGCCTGGCTGACCGCCCAACGACCCC
CGCCCATTGACGTCAATAATGACGTATGTTCCCATAGTAACGCCAATAGGGACTTTCCATTGACGTCAAT
GGGTGGAGTATTTACGGTAAACTGCCCACTTGGCAGTACATCAAGTGTATCATATGCCAAGTCCGCCCCC
TATTGACGTCAATGACGGTAAATGGCCCGCCTGGCATTATGCCCAGTACATGACCTTACGGGACTTTCCT
ACTTGGCAGTACATCTACGTATTAGTCATCGCTATTACCATGGTGATGCGGTTTTGGCAGTACACCAATG
GGCGTGGATAGCGGTTTGACTCACGGGGATTTCCAAGTCTCCACCCCATTGACGTCAATGGGAGTTTGTT
TTGGCACCAAAATCAACGGGACTTTCCAAAATGTCGTAATAACCCCGCCCCGTTGACGCAAATGGGCGGT
AGGCGTGTACGGTGGGAGGTCTATATAAGCAGAGCTCGTTTAGTGAACCGTCAGATCACTAGAAGCTTTA
TTGCGGTAGTTTATCACAGTTAAATTGCTAACGCAGTCAGTGCTTCTGACACAACAGTCTCGAACTTAAG
CTGCAGAAGTTGGTCGTGAGGCACTGGGCAGGTAAGTATCAAGGTTACAAGACAGGTTTAAGGAGACCAA
TAGAAACTGGGCTTGTCGAGACAGAGAAGACTCTTGCGTTTCTGATAGGCACCTATTGGTCTTACTGACA
TCCACTTTGCCTTTCTCTCCACAGGTGTCCACTCCCAGGCCACCATGAACACTGAAGCCGCCAGGCGTTC
TCGTGCGAGAAAGTTGCAAAGAATGAAACAACTTGAAGACAAGGTTGAAGAATTGCTTTCGAAAAATTAT
CACTTGGAAAATGAGGTTGCCAGATTAAAGAAATTAGTTGGCGAACGCGACGTGGGTGGCGGAGGGAGCG
AAGGCGGCGGATCCGGAGGGCCTGGCTCTGGCGGAGAGGGGAGCGCTGGAGGCGGGTCAGCCGGTGGTGG
GAGTGATCTGCCTGATGACCACTACCTGAGCACACAGACCATCCTCTCCAAGGACCTTAACTAAGAATTC
AGATCCGCCCCTCTCCCTCCCCCCCCCCTAACGTTACTGGCCGAAGCCGCTTGGAATAAGGCCGGTGTGC
GTTTGTCTATATGTTATTTTCCACCATATTGCCGTCTTTTGGCAATGTGAGGGCCCGGAAACCTGGCCCT
GTCTTCTTGACGAGCATTCCTAGGGGTCTTTCCCCTCTCGCCAAAGGAATGCAAGGTCTGTTGAATGTCG
TGAAGGAAGCAGTTCCTCTGGTAGCTTCTTGAAGACAAACAACGTCTGTAGCGACCCTTTGCAGGCAGCG
GAACCCCCCACCTGGCGACAGGTGCCTCTGCGGCCAAAAGCCACGTGTATAAGATACACCTGCAAAGGCG
GCACAACCCCAGTGCCACGTTGTGAGTTGGATAGTTGTGGAAAGAGTCAAATGGCTCTCCTCAAGCGTAT
TCAACAAGGGGCTGAAGGATGCCCAGAAGGTACCCCATTGTATGGGATCTGATCTGGGGCCTCGGTACAC
ATGCTTTACATGTGTTTAGTCGAGGTTAAAAAAACGTCTAGGCCCCCCGAACCACGGGGACGTGGTTTTC
CTTTGAAAAACACGATGATAATATGGCCACAACCATGGTGAGCAAGGGCGAGGAGGATAACATGGCCATC
ATCAAGGAGTTCATGCGCTTCAAGGTGCACATGGAGGGCTCCGTGAACGGCCACGAGTTCGAGATCGAGG
GCGAGGGCGAGGGCCGCCCCTACGAGGGCACCCAGACCGCCAAGCTGAAGGTGACCAAGGGTGGCCCCCT
GCCCTTCGCCTGGGACATCCTGTCCCCTCAGTTCATGTACGGCTCCAAGGCCTACGTGAAGCACCCCGCC
GACATCCCCGACTACTTGAAGCTGTCCTTCCCCGAGGGCTTCAAGTGGGAGCGCGTGATGAACTTCGAGG
ACGGCGGCGTGGTGACCGTGACCCAGGACTCCTCCCTGCAGGACGGCGAGTTCATCTACAAGGTGAAGCT
GCGCGGCACCAACTTCCCCTCCGACGGCCCCGTAATGCAGAAGAAGACCATGGGCTGGGAGGCCTCCTCC
GAGCGGATGTACCCCGAGGACGGCGCCCTGAAGGGCGAGATCAAGCAGAGGCTGAAGCTGAAGGACGGCG
GCCACTACGACGCTGAGGTCAAGACCACCTACAAGGCCAAGAAGCCCGTGCAGCTGCCCGGCGCCTACAA
CGTCAACATCAAGTTGGACATCACCTCCCACAACGAGGACTACACCATCGTGGAACAGTACGAACGCGCC
GAGGGCCGCCACTCCACCGGCGGCATGGACGAGCTGTACAAGTAAACCGGTGCTCGAGGTACCGATGAAT
AGCTAAGGTCGAGGCCGCAGGTAAGTATCAAGGTTACAAGACAGGTTTAAGGAGACCAATAGAAACTGGG
CTTGTCGAGACAGAGAAGACTCTTGCGTTTCTGATAGGCACCTATTGGTCTTACTGACATCCACTTTGCC
TTTCTCTCCACAGGTGTCGACAATCAACCTCTGGATTACAAAATTTGTGAAAGATTGACTGGTATTCTTA
ACTATGTTGCTCCTTTTACGCTATGTGGATACGCTGCTTTAATGCCTTTGTATCATGCTATTGCTTCCCG
TATGGCTTTCATTTTCTCCTCCTTGTATAAATCCTGGTTGCTGTCTCTTTATGAGGAGTTGTGGCCCGTT
GTCAGGCAACGTGGCGTGGTGTGCACTGTGTTTGCTGACGCAACCCCCACTGGTTGGGGCATTGCCACCA
CCTGTCAGCTCCTTTCCGGGACTTTCGCTTTCCCCCTCCCTATTGCCACGGCGGAACTCATCGCCGCCTG
CCTTGCCCGCTGCTGGACAGGGGCTCGGCTGTTGGGCACTGACAATTCCGTGGTGTTGTCGGGGAAGCTG
ACGTCCTTTCCATGGCTGCTCGCCTGTGTTGCCACCTGGATTCTGCGCGGGACGTCCTTCTGCTACGTCC
CTTCGGCCCTCAATCCAGCGGACCTTCCTTCCCGCGGCCTGCTGCCGGCTCTGCGGCCTCTTCCGCGTCT
TCGCCTTCGCCCTCAGACGAGTCGGATCTCCCTTTGGGCCGCCTCCCCGCCTGGAATTCGAGCTCGGTAC
GATCAGCCTCGACTGTGCCTTCTAGTTGCCAGCCATCTGTTGTTTGCCCCTCCCCCGTGCCTTCCTTGAC
CCTGGAAGGTGCCACTCCCACTGTCCTTTCCTAATAAAATGAGGAAATTGCATCGCATTGTCTGAGTAGG
TGTCATTCTATTCTGGGGGGTGGGGTGGGGCAGGACAGCAAGGGGGAGGATTGGGAAGACAATAGCCCAG
CTTTTGTTCCCTTTAGTGAGGGTTAATTGCGCGCTTGGCGTAATCATGGTCATAGCTGTTTCCTGTGTGA
AATTGTTATCCGCTAATTCACTCCTCAGGTGCAGGCTGCCTATCAGAAGGTGGTGGCTGGTGTGGCCAAT
GCCCTGGCTCACAAATACCACTGAGATCTTTTTCCCTCTGCCAAAAATTATGGGGACATCATGAAGCCCC
TTGAGCATCTGACTTCTGGCTAATAAAGGAAATTTATTTTCATTGCAATAGTGTGTTGGAATTTTTTGTG
TCTCTCACTCGGAAGGACATATGGGAGGGCAAATCATTTAAAACATCAGAATGAGTATTTGGTTTAGAGT
TTGGCAACATATGCCCATATGCTGGCTGCCATGAACAAAGGTTGGCTATAAAGAGGTCATCAGTATATGA
AACAGCCCCCTGCTGTCCATTCCTTATTCCATAGAAAAGCCTTGACTTGAGGTTAGATTTTTTTTATATT
TTGTTTTGTGTTATTTTTTTCTTTAACATCCCTAAAATTTTCCTTACATGTTTTACTAGCCAGATTTTTC
CTCCTCTCCTGACTACTCCCAGTCATAGCTGTCCCTCTTCTCTTATGGAGATCGGCCGGCCGCCGGCGTC
GACGCGCGCGGCCGCGGCGCGCCGTTGCTGGCGTTTTTCCATAGGCTCCGCCCCCCTGACGAGCATCACA
AAAATCGACGCTCAAGTCAGAGGTGGCGAAACCCGACAGGACTATAAAGATACCAGGCGTTTCCCCCTGG
AAGCTCCCTCGTGCGCTCTCCTGTTCCGACCCTGCCGCTTACCGGATACCTGTCCGCCTTTCTCCCTTCG
GGAAGCGTGGCGCTTTCTCATAGCTCACGCTGTAGGTATCTCAGTTCGGTGTAGGTCGTTCGCTCCAAGC
TGGGCTGTGTGCACGAACCCCCCGTTCAGCCCGACCGCTGCGCCTTATCCGGTAACTATCGTCTTGAGTC
CAACCCGGTAAGACACGACTTATCGCCACTGGCAGCAGCCACTGGTAACAGGATTAGCAGAGCGAGGTAT
GTAGGCGGTGCTACAGAGTTCTTGAAGTGGTGGCCTAACTACGGCTACACTAGAAGAACAGTATTTGGTA
TCTGCGCTCTGCTGAAGCCAGTTACCTTCGGAAAAAGAGTTGGTAGCTCTTGATCCGGCAAACAAACCAC
CGCTGGTAGCGGTGGTTTTTTTGTTTGCAAGCAGCAGATTACGCGCAGAAAAAAAGGATCTCAAGAAGAT
CCTTTGATCTTTTCTACGGGGTCTGACGCTCAGTGGAACGAAAACTCACGTTAAGGGATTTTGGTCATGA
GATTATCAAAAAGGATCTTCACCTAGATCCTTTTAAATTAAAAATGAAGTTTTAAATCAATCTAAAGTAT
ATATGAGTAAACTTGGTCTGACAGTTACCAATGCTTAATCAGTGAGGCACCTATCTCAGCGATCTGTCTA
TTTCGTTCATCCATAGTTGCCTGACTCCCCGTCGTGTAGATAACTACGATACGGGAGGGCTTACCATCTG
GCCCCAGTGCTGCAATGATACCGCGAGACCCACGCTCACCGGCTCCAGATTTATCAGCAATAAACCAGCC
AGCCGGAAGGGCCGAGCGCAGAAGTGGTCCTGCAACTTTATCCGCCTCCATCCAGTCTATTAATTGTTGC
CGGGAAGCTAGAGTAAGTAGTTCGCCAGTTAATAGTTTGCGCAACGTTGTTGCCATTGCTACAGGCATCG
TGGTGTCACGCTCGTCGTTTGGTATGGCTTCATTCAGCTCCGGTTCCCAACGATCAAGGCGAGTTACATG
ATCCCCCATGTTGTGCAAAAAAGCGGTTAGCTCCTTCGGTCCTCCGATCGTTGTCAGAAGTAAGTTGGCC
GCAGTGTTATCACTCATGGTTATGGCAGCACTGCATAATTCTCTTACTGTCATGCCATCCGTAAGATGCT
TTTCTGTGACTGGTGAGTACTCAACCAAGTCATTCTGAGAATAGTGTATGCGGCGACCGAGTTGCTCTTG
CCCGGCGTCAATACGGGATAATACCGCGCCACATAGCAGAACTTTAAAAGTGCTCATCATTGGAAAACGT
TCTTCGGGGCGAAAACTCTCAAGGATCTTACCGCTGTTGAGATCCAGTTCGATGTAACCCACTCGTGCAC
CCAACTGATCTTCAGCATCTTTTACTTTCACCAGCGTTTCTGGGTGAGCAAAAACAGGAAGGCAAAATGC
CGCAAAAAAGGGAATAAGGGCGACACGGAAATGTTGAATACTCATACTCTTCCTTTTTCAATATTATTGA
AGCATTTATCAGGGTTATTGTCTCATGAGCGGATACATATTTGAATGTATTTAGAAAAATAAACAAATAG
GGGTTCCGCGCACATTTCCCCGAAAAGTGCCACCTGACGTCTAAGAAACCATTATTATCATGACATTAAC
CTATAAAAATAGGCGTATCACGAGGCCCTTTCGTCTACGCGCGCGCCGGCGGCGCGCCGTCGACGGCCGG
CCGCGGCCGC
